Addgene plasmid #120481: EF1a_SOX3_P2A_Hygro_Barcode
Purpose: Barcoded lentiviral vector to express SOX3 in mammalian cells under control of EF1a promoter. Barcoded for transcript detection in single cell RNA-seq.
Depositing lab: Prashant Mali. Depositing organization: University of California, San Diego (UCSD). Publication: Mapping Cellular Reprogramming via Pooled Overexpression Screens with Paired Fitness and Single-Cell RNA-Sequencing Readout. Parekh U, Wu Y, Zhao D, Worlikar A, Shah N, Zhang K, Mali P. Cell Syst. 2018 Nov 12. pii: S2405-4712(18)30433-2. doi: 10.1016/j.cels.2018.10.008. PubMed 30448000.
Backbone
  Vector backbone: Unknown
  Backbone size w/o insert (bp): 9514
  Vector type: Lentiviral
  Selectable markers: Hygromycin
Growth in bacteria
  Bacterial resistance: Ampicillin, 100 μg/mL
  Growth temperature: 37°C
  Growth strain: Stbl3
  Copy number: High Copy
Gene/Insert
  Gene/Insert name: SOX3
  Species: H. sapiens (human)
  Insert size (bp): 1338
  Entrez Gene: SOX3 (a.k.a. GHDX, MRGH, PHP, PHPX, SOXB)
  Promoter: EF1a
  Cloning method: Gibson Cloning
  Sequencing primers: 5′ 5'-ttctcaagcctcagacagtgg-3'
Terms and licenses: Academic/Nonprofit Terms; Industry Terms: Not Available to Industry
Depositor comments: 5' cloning site: BamHI (not destroyed), 3' cloning site: BamHI (not destroyed).
How to cite: EF1a_SOX3_P2A_Hygro_Barcode was a gift from Prashant Mali (Addgene plasmid # 120481 ; http://n2t.net/addgene:120481 ; RRID:Addgene_120481)
