[The description below was written by a language model from this plasmid's Addgene catalogue record and pLannotate feature annotations shown in this document.]
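Description:
EF1a_SOX3_P2A_Hygro_Barcode is a barcoded lentiviral transfer plasmid for constitutive expression of human SOX3 in mammalian cells. The backbone is not named in the record, but the annotated features are those of an HIV-1-based, Rev-dependent vector. A CMV enhancer/promoter replaces the U3 region upstream of a truncated 5' LTR to drive genomic RNA production in packaging cells. This is followed by the Ψ packaging signal with a gag fragment, the RRE for Rev-mediated nuclear export, and the cPPT/CTS element. The downstream LTR is also annotated as truncated, is preceded by a loxP site, and is followed by a bGH polyadenylation signal. In bacteria the plasmid is maintained by a high-copy ColE1/pUC-type origin and selected with ampicillin through AmpR. Outside the viral region the backbone also carries an f1 origin and an SV40/EM7-driven BleoR (Zeocin resistance) cassette.

The payload is a single EF-1α promoter-driven transcript. It encodes the 1,338 bp SOX3 open reading frame, inserted by Gibson assembly, followed by the hygromycin phosphotransferase gene (hph). According to the construct name the two are joined by a P2A self-cleaving peptide, although the feature table does not annotate the short gap between them. This arrangement lets SOX3 and the hygromycin marker be produced as separate proteins from one mRNA, so transduced cells can be selected with hygromycin. The barcode is likewise not annotated. The record states that it allows the transcript to be detected in single-cell RNA-seq, so that the overexpressed factor can be assigned to individual cells. The associated publication concerns pooled overexpression screens that map cellular reprogramming using paired fitness and single-cell transcriptomic readouts. SOX3 is a SOXB-family transcription factor implicated in neural progenitor maintenance and hypothalamo-pituitary development.
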