Features (pLannotate 1.2.2; 33 found; start..end, strand, type, name):
     31..83      -  misc_feature   bom (fragment): basis of mobility region from pBR322
    238..617     +  enhancer       CMV enhancer: human cytomegalovirus immediate early enhancer
    618..817     +  promoter       CMV promoter: human cytomegalovirus (CMV) immediate early promoter
    835..1015    +  LTR            5' LTR (truncated): truncated 5' long terminal repeat (LTR) from HIV-1
   1062..1187    +  misc_feature   HIV-1 Ψ: packaging signal of human immunodeficiency virus type 1
   1171..1534    +  CDS            HIV-1 gag (fragment): gag protein from human immunodeficiency virus 1; gag
   1680..1913    +  misc_feature   RRE: The Rev response element (RRE) of HIV-1 allows for Rev-dependent mRNA export from the nucleus to the cytoplasm.
   2290..2390    +  CDS            Rev (fragment): human immunodeficiency virus 1 (HIV-1) Rev protein; rev; enhances nuclear export of unspliced and incompletely spliced viral mRNAs
   2440..2557    +  misc_feature   cPPT/CTS: central polypurine tract and central termination sequence of HIV-1
   2620..2686    +  CDS            small t antigen (fragment): SV40 (simian virus 40) small t antigen
   2693..3871    +  promoter       EF-1α promoter: strong constitutive promoter for human elongation factor EF-1α
   3888..3906    +  promoter       T7 promoter: promoter for bacteriophage T7 RNA polymerase
   3926..3962    -  misc_feature   MCS (fragment): pBluescript multiple cloning site
   3970..5307    +  CDS            SOX3: SOX3_HUMAN - Experimental evidence at protein level: Swiss-Prot protein existence level 1. Transcription factor required during the formation of the hypothalamo-pituitary axis. May function as a switch in neuronal development. Keeps neural cells undifferentiated by counteracting the activity of proneural proteins and suppresses neuronal differentiation. Required also within the pharyngeal epithelia for craniofacial morphogenesis. Controls a genetic switch in male development. Is necessary for initiating male sex determination by directing the development of supporting cell precursors (pre-Sert
   5374..6396    +  CDS            hph: KHYB_ECOLX - Experimental evidence at protein level: Swiss-Prot protein existence level 1. The aminoglycoside phosphotransferases achieve inactivation of their antibiotic substrates by phosphorylation. Only phosphorylates hygromycin and closely related compounds such as demethyl analogs and destomycin. From Escherichia coli.
   6480..6593    +  CDS            nef (fragment): NEF_HV1LA - Experimental evidence at protein level: Swiss-Prot protein existence level 1. Extracellular Nef protein targets CD4(+) T-lymphocytes for apoptosis by interacting with CXCR4 surface receptors. From Human immunodeficiency virus type 1 group M subtype B (isolate Lai) (HIV-1).
   6591..6624    +  protein_bind   loxP: Cre-mediated recombination occurs in the 8-bp core sequence (GCATACAT). Cre recombinase
   6649..6829    +  LTR            5' LTR (truncated): truncated 5' long terminal repeat (LTR) from HIV-1
   6861..7085    +  polyA_signal   bGH poly(A) signal: bovine growth hormone polyadenylation signal
   7089..7110    +  promoter       SV40 promoter (fragment): SV40 enhancer and early promoter
   7131..7559    +  rep_origin     f1 ori (sequence partly withheld): f1 bacteriophage origin of replication; arrow indicates direction of (+) strand synthesis
   7573..7902    +  promoter       SV40 promoter: SV40 enhancer and early promoter
   7950..7997    +  promoter       EM7 promoter: synthetic bacterial promoter&nbsp
   8016..8390    +  CDS            BleoR: antibiotic-binding protein; Sh ble from Streptoalloteichus hindustanus; confers resistance to bleomycin, phleomycin, and Zeocin™
   8400..8525    +  CDS            ble (fragment): BLE_KLEPN - Experimental evidence at protein level: Swiss-Prot protein existence level 1. Binding protein with a strong affinity to the bleomycin family of antibiotics. Binds to CL990; an antimitotic-antibiotic compound. From Klebsiella pneumoniae.
   8520..8641    +  polyA_signal   SV40 poly(A) signal: SV40 polyadenylation signal
   8712..8734    -  protein_bind   lac operator (fragment): The lac repressor binds to the lac operator to inhibit transcription in E. coli. This inhibition can be relieved by adding lactose or isopropyl-β-D-thiogalactopyranoside (IPTG). lac repressor encoded by lacI
   8738..8768    -  promoter       lac promoter: promoter for the E. coli lac operon
   8783..8804    -  protein_bind   CAP binding site: CAP binding activates transcription in the presence of cAMP. E. coli catabolite activator protein
   8817..8909    -  CDS            lacI (fragment): lac repressor; lacI; The lac repressor binds to the lac operator to inhibit transcription in E. coli. This inhibition can be relieved by adding lactose or isopropyl-β-D-thiogalactopyranoside (IPTG).
   9092..9680    -  rep_origin     ori: high-copy-number ColE1/pMB1/pBR322/pUC origin of replication
   9851..10711   -  CDS            AmpR: β-lactamase; bla; confers resistance to ampicillin, carbenicillin, and related antibiotics
  10712..10816   -  promoter       AmpR promoter: bla
>Addgene plasmid #120481 | EF1a_SOX3_P2A_Hygro_Barcode | addgene full sequence | sequence record 234703 | Addgene NGS Result
GTCGACGGATCGGGAGATCTCCCGATCCCCTATGGTGCACTCTCAGTACAATCTGCTCTGATGCCGCATA
GTTAAGCCAGTATCTGCTCCCTGCTTGTGTGTTGGAGGTCGCTGAGTAGTGCGCGAGCAAAATTTAAGCT
ACAACAAGGCAAGGCTTGACCGACAATTGCATGAAGAATCTGCTTAGGGTTAGGCGTTTTGCGCTGCTTC
GCGATGTACGGGCCAGATATACGCGTTGACATTGATTATTGACTAGTTATTAATAGTAATCAATTACGGG
GTCATTAGTTCATAGCCCATATATGGAGTTCCGCGTTACATAACTTACGGTAAATGGCCCGCCTGGCTGA
CCGCCCAACGACCCCCGCCCATTGACGTCAATAATGACGTATGTTCCCATAGTAACGCCAATAGGGACTT
TCCATTGACGTCAATGGGTGGAGTATTTACGGTAAACTGCCCACTTGGCAGTACATCAAGTGTATCATAT
GCCAAGTACGCCCCCTATTGACGTCAATGACGGTAAATGGCCCGCCTGGCATTATGCCCAGTACATGACC
TTATGGGACTTTCCTACTTGGCAGTACATCTACGTATTAGTCATCGCTATTACCATGGTGATGCGGTTTT
GGCAGTACATCAATGGGCGTGGATAGCGGTTTGACTCACGGGGATTTCCAAGTCTCCACCCCATTGACGT
CAATGGGAGTTTGTTTTGGCACCAAAATCAACGGGACTTTCCAAAATGTCGTAACAACTCCGCCCCATTG
ACGCAAATGGGCGGTAGGCGTGTACGGTGGGAGGTCTATATAAGCAGCGCGTTTTGCCTGTACTGGGTCT
CTCTGGTTAGACCAGATCTGAGCCTGGGAGCTCTCTGGCTAACTAGGGAACCCACTGCTTAAGCCTCAAT
AAAGCTTGCCTTGAGTGCTTCAAGTAGTGTGTGCCCGTCTGTTGTGTGACTCTGGTAACTAGAGATCCCT
CAGACCCTTTTAGTCAGTGTGGAAAATCTCTAGCAGTGGCGCCCGAACAGGGACTTGAAAGCGAAAGGGA
AACCAGAGGAGCTCTCTCGACGCAGGACTCGGCTTGCTGAAGCGCGCACGGCAAGAGGCGAGGGGCGGCG
ACTGGTGAGTACGCCAAAAATTTTGACTAGCGGAGGCTAGAAGGAGAGAGATGGGTGCGAGAGCGTCAGT
ATTAAGCGGGGGAGAATTAGATCGCGATGGGAAAAAATTCGGTTAAGGCCAGGGGGAAAGAAAAAATATA
AATTAAAACATATAGTATGGGCAAGCAGGGAGCTAGAACGATTCGCAGTTAATCCTGGCCTGTTAGAAAC
ATCAGAAGGCTGTAGACAAATACTGGGACAGCTACAACCATCCCTTCAGACAGGATCAGAAGAACTTAGA
TCATTATATAATACAGTAGCAACCCTCTATTGTGTGCATCAAAGGATAGAGATAAAAGACACCAAGGAAG
CTTTAGACAAGATAGAGGAAGAGCAAAACAAAAGTAAGACCACCGCACAGCAAGCGGCCGCTGATCTTCA
GACCTGGAGGAGGAGATATGAGGGACAATTGGAGAAGTGAATTATATAAATATAAAGTAGTAAAAATTGA
ACCATTAGGAGTAGCACCCACCAAGGCAAAGAGAAGAGTGGTGCAGAGAGAAAAAAGAGCAGTGGGAATA
GGAGCTTTGTTCCTTGGGTTCTTGGGAGCAGCAGGAAGCACTATGGGCGCAGCGTCAATGACGCTGACGG
TACAGGCCAGACAATTATTGTCTGGTATAGTGCAGCAGCAGAACAATTTGCTGAGGGCTATTGAGGCGCA
ACAGCATCTGTTGCAACTCACAGTCTGGGGCATCAAGCAGCTCCAGGCAAGAATCCTGGCTGTGGAAAGA
TACCTAAAGGATCAACAGCTCCTGGGGATTTGGGGTTGCTCTGGAAAACTCATTTGCACCACTGCTGTGC
CTTGGAATGCTAGTTGGAGTAATAAATCTCTGGAACAGATTTGGAATCACACGACCTGGATGGAGTGGGA
CAGAGAAATTAACAATTACACAAGCTTAATACACTCCTTAATTGAAGAATCGCAAAACCAGCAAGAAAAG
AATGAACAAGAATTATTGGAATTAGATAAATGGGCAAGTTTGTGGAATTGGTTTAACATAACAAATTGGC
TGTGGTATATAAAATTATTCATAATGATAGTAGGAGGCTTGGTAGGTTTAAGAATAGTTTTTGCTGTACT
TTCTATAGTGAATAGAGTTAGGCAGGGATATTCACCATTATCGTTTCAGACCCACCTCCCAACCCCGAGG
GGACCCGACAGGCCCGAAGGAATAGAAGAAGAAGGTGGAGAGAGAGACAGAGACAGATCCATTCGATTAG
TGAACGGATCGGCACTGCGTGCGCCAATTCTGCAGACAAATGGCAGTATTCATCCACAATTTTAAAAGAA
AAGGGGGGATTGGGGGGTACAGTGCAGGGGAAAGAATAGTAGACATAATAGCAACAGACATACAAACTAA
AGAATTACAAAAACAAATTACAAAAATTCAAAATTTTCGGGTTTATTACAGGGACAGCAGAGATCCAGTT
TGGTTAATTAATCGATAAGCTTTGCAAAGATGGATAAAGTTTTAAACAGAGAGGAATCTTTGCAGCTAAT
GGACCTTCTAGGTCTTGAAAGGAGTGGGAATTGGCTCCGGTGCCCGTCAGTGGGCAGAGCGCACATCGCC
CACAGTCCCCGAGAAGTTGGGGGGAGGGGTCGGCAATTGAACCGGTGCCTAGAGAAGGTGGCGCGGGGTA
AACTGGGAAAGTGATGTCGTGTACTGGCTCCGCCTTTTTCCCGAGGGTGGGGGAGAACCGTATATAAGTG
CAGTAGTCGCCGTGAACGTTCTTTTTCGCAACGGGTTTGCCGCCAGAACACAGGTAAGTGCCGTGTGTGG
TTCCCGCGGGCCTGGCCTCTTTACGGGTTATGGCCCTTGCGTGCCTTGAATTACTTCCACCTGGCTGCAG
TACGTGATTCTTGATCCCGAGCTTCGGGTTGGAAGTGGGTGGGAGAGTTCGAGGCCTTGCGCTTAAGGAG
CCCCTTCGCCTCGTGCTTGAGTTGAGGCCTGGCCTGGGCGCTGGGGCCGCCGCGTGCGAATCTGGTGGCA
CCTTCGCGCCTGTCTCGCTGCTTTCGATAAGTCTCTAGCCATTTAAAATTTTTGATGACCTGCTGCGACG
CTTTTTTTCTGGCAAGATAGTCTTGTAAATGCGGGCCAAGATCTGCACACTGGTATTTCGGTTTTTGGGG
CCGCGGGCGGCGACGGGGCCCGTGCGTCCCAGCGCACATGTTCGGCGAGGCGGGGCCTGCGAGCGCGGCC
ACCGAGAATCGGACGGGGGTAGTCTCAAGCTGGCCGGCCTGCTCTGGTGCCTGGCCTCGCGCCGCCGTGT
ATCGCCCCGCCCTGGGCGGCAAGGCTGGCCCGGTCGGCACCAGTTGCGTGAGCGGAAAGATGGCCGCTTC
CCGGCCCTGCTGCAGGGAGCTCAAAATGGAGGACGCGGCGCTCGGGAGAGCGGGCGGGTGAGTCACCCAC
ACAAAGGAAAAGGGCCTTTCCGTCCTCAGCCGTCGCTTCATGTGACTCCACGGAGTACCGGGCGCCGTCC
AGGCACCTCGATTAGTTCTCGAGCTTTTGGAGTACGTCGTCTTTAGGTTGGGGGGAGGGGTTTTATGCGA
TGGAGTTTCCCCACACTGAGTGGGTGGAGACTGAAGTTAGGCCAGCTTGGCACTTGATGTAATTCTCCTT
GGAATTTGCCCTTTTTGAGTTTGGATCTTGGTTCATTCTCAAGCCTCAGACAGTGGTTCAAAGTTTTTTT
CTTCCATTTCAGGTGTCGTGAGGAATTAGCTTGGTACTAATACGACTCACTATAGGGAGACCCAAGCTGG
CTAGGTAAGCTTGATATCGAATTCCTGCAGCCCGGGGGATCCCGCCACCATGCGACCTGTTCGAGAGAAC
TCATCAGGTGCGAGAAGCCCGCGGGTTCCTGCTGATTTGGCGCGGAGCATTTTGATAAGCCTACCCTTCC
CGCCGGACTCGCTGGCCCACAGGCCCCCAAGCTCCGCTCCGACGGAGTCCCAGGGCCTTTTCACCGTGGC
CGCTCCAGCCCCGGGAGCGCCTTCTCCTCCCGCCACGCTGGCGCACCTTCTTCCCGCCCCGGCAATGTAC
AGCCTTCTGGAGACTGAACTCAAGAACCCCGTAGGGACACCCACACAAGCGGCGGGCACCGGCGGCCCCG
CAGCCCCGGGAGGCGCAGGCAAGAGTAGTGCGAACGCAGCTGGCGGCGCGAACTCGGGCGGCGGCAGCAG
CGGTGGTGCGAGCGGAGGTGGCGGGGGTACAGACCAGGACCGTGTGAAACGGCCCATGAACGCCTTCATG
GTATGGTCCCGCGGGCAGCGGCGCAAAATGGCCCTGGAGAACCCCAAGATGCACAATTCTGAGATCAGCA
AGCGCTTGGGCGCCGACTGGAAACTGCTGACCGACGCCGAGAAGCGACCATTCATCGACGAGGCCAAGCG
ACTTCGCGCCGTGCACATGAAGGAGTATCCGGACTACAAGTACCGACCGCGCCGCAAGACCAAGACGCTG
CTCAAGAAAGATAAGTACTCCCTGCCCAGCGGCCTCCTGCCTCCCGGTGCCGCGGCCGCCGCCGCCGCTG
CCGCGGCCGCAGCCGCTGCCGCCAGCAGTCCGGTGGGCGTGGGCCAGCGCCTGGACACGTACACGCACGT
GAACGGCTGGGCCAACGGCGCGTACTCGCTGGTGCAGGAGCAGCTGGGCTACGCGCAGCCCCCGAGCATG
AGCAGCCCGCCGCCGCCGCCCGCGCTGCCGCCGATGCACCGCTACGACATGGCCGGCCTGCAGTACAGCC
CAATGATGCCGCCCGGCGCTCAGAGCTACATGAACGTCGCTGCCGCGGCCGCCGCCGCCTCGGGCTACGG
GGGCATGGCGCCCTCAGCCACAGCAGCCGCGGCCGCCGCCTACGGGCAGCAGCCCGCCACCGCCGCGGCC
GCAGCTGCGGCCGCAGCCGCCATGAGCCTGGGCCCCATGGGCTCGGTAGTGAAGTCTGAGCCCAGCTCGC
CGCCGCCCGCCATCGCATCGCACTCTCAGCGCGCGTGCCTCGGCGACCTGCGCGACATGATCAGCATGTA
CCTGCCACCCGGCGGGGACGCGGCCGACGCCGCCTCTCCGCTGCCCGGCGGTCGCCTGCACGGCGTGCAC
CAGCACTACCAGGGCGCCGGGACTGCAGTCAACGGAACGGTGCCGCTGACCCACATCGGATCCGGCGCAA
CAAACTTCTCTCTGCTGAAACAAGCCGGAGATGTCGAAGAGAATCCTGGACCGATGAAAAAGCCTGAACT
CACCGCGACGTCTGTCGAGAAGTTTCTGATCGAAAAGTTCGACAGCGTCTCCGACCTGATGCAGCTCTCG
GAGGGCGAAGAATCTCGTGCTTTCAGCTTCGATGTAGGAGGGCGTGGATATGTCCTGCGGGTAAATAGCT
GCGCCGATGGTTTCTACAAAGATCGTTATGTTTATCGGCACTTTGCATCGGCCGCGCTCCCGATTCCGGA
AGTGCTTGACATTGGGGAATTCAGCGAGAGCCTGACCTATTGCATCTCCCGCCGTGCACAGGGTGTCACG
TTGCAAGACCTGCCTGAAACCGAACTGCCCGCTGTTCTGCAGCCGGTCGCGGAGGCCATGGATGCGATCG
CTGCGGCCGATCTTAGCCAGACGAGCGGGTTCGGCCCATTCGGACCGCAAGGAATCGGTCAATACACTAC
ATGGCGTGATTTCATATGCGCGATTGCTGATCCCCATGTGTATCACTGGCAAACTGTGATGGACGACACC
GTCAGTGCGTCCGTCGCGCAGGCTCTCGATGAGCTGATGCTTTGGGCCGAGGACTGCCCCGAAGTCCGGC
ACCTCGTGCACGCGGATTTCGGCTCCAACAATGTCCTGACGGACAATGGCCGCATAACAGCGGTCATTGA
CTGGAGCGAGGCGATGTTCGGGGATTCCCAATACGAGGTCGCCAACATCTTCTTCTGGAGGCCGTGGTTG
GCTTGTATGGAGCAGCAGACGCGCTACTTCGAGCGGAGGCATCCGGAGCTTGCAGGATCGCCGCGGCTCC
GGGCGTATATGCTCCGCATTGGTCTTGACCAACTCTATCAGAGCTTGGTTGACGGCAATTTCGATGATGC
AGCTTGGGCGCAGGGTCGATGCGACGCAATCGTCCGATCCGGAGCCGGGACTGTCGGGCGTACACAAATC
GCCCGCAGAAGCGCGGCCGTCTGGACCGATGGCTGTGTAGAAGTACTCGCCGATAGTGGAAACCGACGCC
CCAGCACTCGTCCGAGGGCAAAGGAATAAGTTAGAACTATTTCCTGGCTGTTACGCGTGAGTCACCCTTT
ATAAAAACTACTGACGGGCTTGTTAAACAGTGAACCGCCCGCCCCACGACCCGCAGCGCCCGACCGAAAG
GAGCGCACGACCCCATGCATCGAACAAAAGAAAAGGGGGGACTGGAAGGGCTAATTCACTCCCAACGAAG
ACAAGATATCATAACTTCGTATAGCATACATTATACGAAGTTATCGGCTAGCTGGTCCGGACTGTACTGG
GTCTCTCTGGTTAGACCAGATCTGAGCCTGGGAGCTCTCTGGCTAACTAGGGAACCCACTGCTTAAGCCT
CAATAAAGCTTGCCTTGAGTGCTTCAAGTAGTGTGTGCCCGTCTGTTGTGTGACTCTGGTAACTAGAGAT
CCCTCAGACCCTTTTAGTCAGTGTGGAAAATCTCTAGCAGGGCCCGTTTAAACCCGCTGATCAGCCTCGA
CTGTGCCTTCTAGTTGCCAGCCATCTGTTGTTTGCCCCTCCCCCGTGCCTTCCTTGACCCTGGAAGGTGC
CACTCCCACTGTCCTTTCCTAATAAAATGAGGAAATTGCATCGCATTGTCTGAGTAGGTGTCATTCTATT
CTGGGGGGTGGGGTGGGGCAGGACAGCAAGGGGGAGGATTGGGAAGACAATAGCAGGCATGCTGGGGATG
CGGTGGGCTCTATGGCTTCTGAGGCGGAAAGAACCAGCTGGGGCTCTAGGGGGTATCCCC
[124 nt withheld, positions 7131-7254]
C
[91 nt withheld, positions 7256-7346]
A
[49 nt withheld, positions 7348-7396]
CCTTTGACGTTGGAGTCCACGTTCTTT
[37 nt withheld, positions 7424-7460]
ACCCTATCTCGGTCTATTCTTTTGATTTATAAGGGATTTTGCCGATTTCGGCCTATTGGTTAAAAAATGA
GCTGATTTAACAAAAATTTAACGCGAATTAATTCTGTGGAATGTGTGTCAGTTAGGGTGTGGAAAGTCCC
CAGGCTCCCCAGCAGGCAGAAGTATGCAAAGCATGCATCTCAATTAGTCAGCAACCAGGTGTGGAAAGTC
CCCAGGCTCCCCAGCAGGCAGAAGTATGCAAAGCATGCATCTCAATTAGTCAGCAACCATAGTCCCGCCC
CTAACTCCGCCCATCCCGCCCCTAACTCCGCCCAGTTCCGCCCATTCTCCGCCCCATGGCTGACTAATTT
TTTTTATTTATGCAGAGGCCGAGGCCGCCTCTGCCTCTGAGCTATTCCAGAAGTAGTGAGGAGGCTTTTT
TGGAGGCCTAGGCTTTTGCAAAAAGCTCCCGGGAGCTTGTATATCCATTTTCGGATCTGATCAGCACGTG
TTGACAATTAATCATCGGCATAGTATATCGGCATAGTATAATACGACAAGGTGAGGAACTAAACCATGGC
CAAGTTGACCAGTGCCGTTCCGGTGCTCACCGCGCGCGACGTCGCCGGAGCGGTCGAGTTCTGGACCGAC
CGGCTCGGGTTCTCCCGGGACTTCGTGGAGGACGACTTCGCCGGTGTGGTCCGGGACGACGTGACCCTGT
TCATCAGCGCGGTCCAGGACCAGGTGGTGCCGGACAACACCCTGGCCTGGGTGTGGGTGCGCGGCCTGGA
CGAGCTGTACGCCGAGTGGTCGGAGGTCGTGTCCACGAACTTCCGGGACGCCTCCGGGCCGGCCATGACC
GAGATCGGCGAGCAGCCGTGGGGGCGGGAGTTCGCCCTGCGCGACCCGGCCGGCAACTGCGTGCACTTCG
TGGCCGAGGAGCAGGACTGACACGTGCTACGAGATTTCGATTCCACCGCCGCCTTCTATGAAAGGTTGGG
CTTCGGAATCGTTTTCCGGGACGCCGGCTGGATGATCCTCCAGCGCGGGGATCTCATGCTGGAGTTCTTC
GCCCACCCCAACTTGTTTATTGCAGCTTATAATGGTTACAAATAAAGCAATAGCATCACAAATTTCACAA
ATAAAGCATTTTTTTCACTGCATTCTAGTTGTGGTTTGTCCAAACTCATCAATGTATCTTATCATGTCTG
TATACCGTCGACCTCTAGCTAGAGCTTGGCGTAATCATGGTCATAGCTGTTTCCTGTGTGAAATTGTTAT
CCGCTCACAATTCCACACAACATACGAGCCGGAAGCATAAAGTGTAAAGCCTGGGGTGCCTAATGAGTGA
GCTAACTCACATTAATTGCGTTGCGCTCACTGCCCGCTTTCCAGTCGGGAAACCTGTCGTGCCAGCTGCA
TTAATGAATCGGCCAACGCGCGGGGAGAGGCGGTTTGCGTATTGGGCGCTCTTCCGCTTCCTCGCTCACT
GACTCGCTGCGCTCGGTCGTTCGGCTGCGGCGAGCGGTATCAGCTCACTCAAAGGCGGTAATACGGTTAT
CCACAGAATCAGGGGATAACGCAGGAAAGAACATGTGAGCAAAAGGCCAGCAAAAGGCCAGGAACCGTAA
AAAGGCCGCGTTGCTGGCGTTTTTCCATAGGCTCCGCCCCCCTGACGAGCATCACAAAAATCGACGCTCA
AGTCAGAGGTGGCGAAACCCGACAGGACTATAAAGATACCAGGCGTTTCCCCCTGGAAGCTCCCTCGTGC
GCTCTCCTGTTCCGACCCTGCCGCTTACCGGATACCTGTCCGCCTTTCTCCCTTCGGGAAGCGTGGCGCT
TTCTCATAGCTCACGCTGTAGGTATCTCAGTTCGGTGTAGGTCGTTCGCTCCAAGCTGGGCTGTGTGCAC
GAACCCCCCGTTCAGCCCGACCGCTGCGCCTTATCCGGTAACTATCGTCTTGAGTCCAACCCGGTAAGAC
ACGACTTATCGCCACTGGCAGCAGCCACTGGTAACAGGATTAGCAGAGCGAGGTATGTAGGCGGTGCTAC
AGAGTTCTTGAAGTGGTGGCCTAACTACGGCTACACTAGAAGAACAGTATTTGGTATCTGCGCTCTGCTG
AAGCCAGTTACCTTCGGAAAAAGAGTTGGTAGCTCTTGATCCGGCAAACAAACCACCGCTGGTAGCGGTG
GTTTTTTTGTTTGCAAGCAGCAGATTACGCGCAGAAAAAAAGGATCTCAAGAAGATCCTTTGATCTTTTC
TACGGGGTCTGACGCTCAGTGGAACGAAAACTCACGTTAAGGGATTTTGGTCATGAGATTATCAAAAAGG
ATCTTCACCTAGATCCTTTTAAATTAAAAATGAAGTTTTAAATCAATCTAAAGTATATATGAGTAAACTT
GGTCTGACAGTTACCAATGCTTAATCAGTGAGGCACCTATCTCAGCGATCTGTCTATTTCGTTCATCCAT
AGTTGCCTGACTCCCCGTCGTGTAGATAACTACGATACGGGAGGGCTTACCATCTGGCCCCAGTGCTGCA
ATGATACCGCGAGACCCACGCTCACCGGCTCCAGATTTATCAGCAATAAACCAGCCAGCCGGAAGGGCCG
AGCGCAGAAGTGGTCCTGCAACTTTATCCGCCTCCATCCAGTCTATTAATTGTTGCCGGGAAGCTAGAGT
AAGTAGTTCGCCAGTTAATAGTTTGCGCAACGTTGTTGCCATTGCTACAGGCATCGTGGTGTCACGCTCG
TCGTTTGGTATGGCTTCATTCAGCTCCGGTTCCCAACGATCAAGGCGAGTTACATGATCCCCCATGTTGT
GCAAAAAAGCGGTTAGCTCCTTCGGTCCTCCGATCGTTGTCAGAAGTAAGTTGGCCGCAGTGTTATCACT
CATGGTTATGGCAGCACTGCATAATTCTCTTACTGTCATGCCATCCGTAAGATGCTTTTCTGTGACTGGT
GAGTACTCAACCAAGTCATTCTGAGAATAGTGTATGCGGCGACCGAGTTGCTCTTGCCCGGCGTCAATAC
GGGATAATACCGCGCCACATAGCAGAACTTTAAAAGTGCTCATCATTGGAAAACGTTCTTCGGGGCGAAA
ACTCTCAAGGATCTTACCGCTGTTGAGATCCAGTTCGATGTAACCCACTCGTGCACCCAACTGATCTTCA
GCATCTTTTACTTTCACCAGCGTTTCTGGGTGAGCAAAAACAGGAAGGCAAAATGCCGCAAAAAAGGGAA
TAAGGGCGACACGGAAATGTTGAATACTCATACTCTTCCTTTTTCAATATTATTGAAGCATTTATCAGGG
TTATTGTCTCATGAGCGGATACATATTTGAATGTATTTAGAAAAATAAACAAATAGGGGTTCCGCGCACA
TTTCCCCGAAAAGTGCCACCTGAC
