>Addgene plasmid #120481 | EF1a_SOX3_P2A_Hygro_Barcode | depositor partial sequence | sequence record 228811 | SOX3 gene
ATGCGACCTGTTCGAGAGAACTCATCAGGTGCGAGAAGCCCGCGGGTTCCTGCTGATTTGGCGCGGAGCA
TTTTGATAAGCCTACCCTTCCCGCCGGACTCGCTGGCCCACAGGCCCCCAAGCTCCGCTCCGACGGAGTC
CCAGGGCCTTTTCACCGTGGCCGCTCCAGCCCCGGGAGCGCCTTCTCCTCCCGCCACGCTGGCGCACCTT
CTTCCCGCCCCGGCAATGTACAGCCTTCTGGAGACTGAACTCAAGAACCCCGTAGGGACACCCACACAAG
CGGCGGGCACCGGCGGCCCCGCAGCCCCGGGAGGCGCAGGCAAGAGTAGTGCGAACGCAGCCGGCGGCGC
GAACTCGGGCGGCGGCAGCAGCGGTGGTGCGAGCGGAGGTGGCGGGGGTACAGACCAGGACCGTGTGAAA
CGGCCCATGAACGCCTTCATGGTATGGTCCCGCGGGCAGCGGCGCAAAATGGCCCTGGAGAACCCCAAGA
TGCACAATTCTGAGATCAGCAAGCGCTTGGGCGCCGACTGGAAACTGCTGACCGACGCCGAGAAGCGACC
ATTCATCGACGAGGCCAAGCGACTTCGCGCCGTGCACATGAAGGAGTATCCGGACTACAAGTACCGACCG
CGCCGCAAGACCAAGACGCTGCTCAAGAAAGATAAGTACTCCCTGCCCAGCGGCCTCCTGCCTCCCGGTG
CCGCGGCCGCCGCCGCCGCTGCCGCGGCCGCAGCCGCTGCCGCCAGCAGTCCGGTGGGCGTGGGCCAGCG
CCTGGACACGTACACGCACGTGAACGGCTGGGCCAACGGCGCGTACTCGCTGGTGCAGGAGCAGCTGGGC
TACGCGCAGCCCCCGAGCATGAGCAGCCCGCCGCCGCCGCCCGCGCTGCCGCCGATGCACCGCTACGACA
TGGCCGGCCTGCAGTACAGCCCAATGATGCCGCCCGGCGCTCAGAGCTACATGAACGTCGCTGCCGCGGC
CGCCGCCGCCTCGGGCTACGGGGGCATGGCGCCCTCAGCCACAGCAGCCGCGGCCGCCGCCTACGGGCAG
CAGCCCGCCACCGCCGCGGCCGCAGCTGCGGCCGCAGCCGCCATGAGCCTGGGCCCCATGGGCTCGGTAG
TGAAGTCTGAGCCCAGCTCGCCGCCGCCCGCCATCGCATCGCACTCTCAGCGCGCGTGCCTCGGCGACCT
GCGCGACATGATCAGCATGTACCTGCCACCCGGCGGGGACGCGGCCGACGCCGCCTCTCCGCTGCCCGGC
GGTCGCCTGCACGGCGTGCACCAGCACTACCAGGGCGCCGGGACTGCAGTCAACGGAACGGTGCCGCTGA
CCCACATC
