>Addgene plasmid #120481 | EF1a_SOX3_P2A_Hygro_Barcode | depositor partial sequence | sequence record 228812 | SOX3 barcode
TGAGTCACCCTTTATAAAAA
